>Addgene plasmid #84591 | pCIneoRL-RanBP9 3'UTR | addgene partial sequence | sequence record 164936 | RenLuc3F 5'-GTACATCAAGAGCTTCGTGG-3'
AGACCACAGTGGAAGACTACCTACATTAGCTATGCATTTCAAGAGCTCACACTTATATTGTGGCATATAG
TCAACATGGAAGTAGACCAGCTCTGCTGATTTGAAATTTAGATTTTTTAAATTATGTACTGGGGACAGGT
TTTTGTCGCTTTACATTGCTTCCTAGTTTACAGCATGATGCAAATGATTTTCTAACTTAGTGTTAGGAGA
AATTATTTTCCATCTTTAACCTCTTAGTTGTCTAAGAGTTAAATATTACTGAATTTCAGACGTTCAAATT
GATCATCACAAATCCTTTAAAACAATTACCTAAAAGAAACCAAAAATCCTGCCTTCTTTGTGGGGGAGGG
GGGAGAGAGGGGAAGGAAATGGAACAAGTTGTGTTTGTGTTAGCATGTGGGTGATGTAAACTTCAAATTG
GGAGATGTTCCGACCCCCACTCCCATATAAGCATTCAATCAGTGTAACTTGCAAAATGCATAAACATCCG
GACAGTTTGAATTTATAGTGTTGATGGAAGAAATCATTTTTAATGTGTACTGTAAAACTTGAAATACTCA
GGAGCTGAGTGAATATGTTTGTTGCTACTTACAATCCCGACCTGTTAGTCTCAGTAGTTTTGTTTTAACA
TGGTCTTTTTCAACTTTGTTTCCTGTTTAACTACAGATGACTTCTGTTGTAGACTCACAAGTTTAACTGT
TGTATTATAACAGTATTACATGTCAACGGTGTGGTTATGACCTTTATTTATATAAAAACCAA
