>Addgene plasmid #84591 | pCIneoRL-RanBP9 3'UTR | addgene partial sequence | sequence record 164937 | EBV-rev 5'-GTGGTTTGTCCAAACTCATC-3'
ACCCTCACTAAAGGGAAGCGGCCGCAGAAGTAAATTTTTAATGGCTGGTTAATTATATCACTACATTTTA
TTGCAATATAGTACTCATTTAAGCACTTAAAAATGGAAGGTGTACAAAGATTAAATTAAGACACGGTAAA
TTGACTAAATATTTGGTTTTTATATAAATAAAGGTCATAACCACACCGTTGACATGTAATACTGTTATAA
TACAACAGTTAAACTTGTGAGTCTACAACAGAAGTCATCTGTAGTTAAACAGGAAACAAAGTTGAAAAAG
ACCATGTTAAAACAAAACTACTGAGACTAACAGGTCGGGATTGTAAGTAGCAACAAACATATTCACTCAG
CTCCTGAGTATTTCAAGTTTTACAGTACACATTAAAAATGATTTCTTCCATCAACACTATAAATTCAAAC
TGTCCGGATGTTTATGCATTTTGCAAGTTACACTGATTGAATGCTTATATGGGAGTGGGGGTCGGAACAT
CTCCCAATTTGAAGTTTACATCACCCACATGCTAACACAAACACAACTTGTTCCATTTCCTTCCCCTCTC
TCCCCCCTCCCCCACAAAGAAGGCAGGATTTTTGGTTTCTTTTAGGTAATTGTTTTAAAGGATTTGTGAT
GATCAATTTGAACGTCTGAAATTCAGTAATATTTAACTCTTAGACAACTAAGAGGTTAAAGATGGAAAAT
AATTTCTCCTAACACTAAGTTAGAAAATCATTTGCATCATGCTGTAA
