[The description below was written by a language model from this plasmid's Addgene catalogue record.]
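Description:
pCIneoRL-RanBP9 3'UTR is a mammalian luciferase reporter plasmid built on the pCIneoRL backbone (about 6.4 kb without insert), a vector that carries a Renilla luciferase coding sequence under the control of the CMV promoter. It is maintained in E. coli as a high-copy plasmid under ampicillin selection. The record does not list an origin of replication or any mammalian selection marker, and no feature table is provided, so further backbone details cannot be confirmed from the available information.

The insert is an 885 bp fragment of the 3' untranslated region of human RANBP9 (also known as RanBPM), cloned by restriction digestion between XbaI and NotI sites, both of which are preserved. Renilla luciferase is recorded as lying N-terminal, that is upstream, of the insert. The transcript driven by the strong constitutive CMV promoter therefore encodes the luciferase followed by the RANBP9 3'UTR, rather than a protein fusion. In this arrangement, any post-transcriptional regulation acting through the 3'UTR, such as microRNA binding or other elements affecting mRNA stability or translation, is read out as a change in Renilla luciferase activity.

The stated purpose is simply a Renilla luciferase reporter containing the RANBP9 3'UTR. Such constructs are typically transfected into cultured mammalian cells to test whether a candidate regulator acts on the UTR. The plasmid is associated with a study on the context-dependent role of ZEB1 in lung cancer, but the record does not state which regulator of the RANBP9 3'UTR was tested.
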