Addgene plasmid #84591: pCIneoRL-RanBP9 3'UTR
Purpose: Renilla luciferase reporter containing RANBP9 3' UTR
Depositing lab: Yanan Yang. Depositing organization: Mayo Foundation for Medical Education and Research. Publication: A genetic cell context-dependent role for ZEB1 in lung cancer. Zhang T, Guo L, Creighton CJ, Lu Q, Gibbons DL, Yi ES, Deng B, Molina JR, Sun Z, Yang P, Yang Y. Nat Commun. 2016 Jul 26;7:12231. doi: 10.1038/ncomms12231. PubMed 27456471.
Backbone
  Vector backbone: pCIneoRL
  Backbone size w/o insert (bp): 6380
  Vector type: Luciferase
Growth in bacteria
  Bacterial resistance: Ampicillin, 100 μg/mL
  Growth temperature: 37°C
  Growth strain: DH5alpha
  Copy number: High Copy
Gene/Insert
  Gene/Insert name: RANBP9 3'UTR
  Species: H. sapiens (human)
  Insert size (bp): 885
  Entrez Gene: RANBP9 (a.k.a. BPM-L, BPM90, RANBPM, RanBP7)
  Promoter: CMV
  Tag / fusion protein: Renilla Luciferase (N terminal on backbone)
  Cloning method: Restriction Enzyme; 5′ cloning site Xba1 (not destroyed); 3′ cloning site Not1 (not destroyed)
  Sequencing primers: 5′ RenLuc3F; 3′ EBV-rev
Terms and licenses: Academic/Nonprofit Terms; Industry Terms: Not Available to Industry
How to cite: pCIneoRL-RanBP9 3'UTR was a gift from Yanan Yang (Addgene plasmid # 84591 ; http://n2t.net/addgene:84591 ; RRID:Addgene_84591)
